>Addgene plasmid #223081 | pCMV-T7-SpCas9(MWKYQA)-P2A-EGFP (RAS2965) | addgene full sequence | sequence record 447674 | Addgene NGS Result
CTGCATTAATGAATCGGCCAACGCGCGGGGAGAGGCGGTTTGCGTATTGGGCGCTCTTCCGCTTCCTCGC
TCACTGACTCGCTGCGCTCGGTCGTTCGGCTGCGGCGAGCGGTATCAGCTCACTCAAAGGCGGTAATACG
GTTATCCACAGAATCAGGGGATAACGCAGGAAAGAACATGTGAGCAAAAGGCCAGCAAAAGGCCAGGAAC
CGTAAAAAGGCCGCGTTGCTGGCGTTTTTCCATAGGCTCCGCCCCCCTGACGAGCATCACAAAAATCGAC
GCTCAAGTCAGAGGTGGCGAAACCCGACAGGACTATAAAGATACCAGGCGTTTCCCCCTGGAAGCTCCCT
CGTGCGCTCTCCTGTTCCGACCCTGCCGCTTACCGGATACCTGTCCGCCTTTCTCCCTTCGGGAAGCGTG
GCGCTTTCTCATAGCTCACGCTGTAGGTATCTCAGTTCGGTGTAGGTCGTTCGCTCCAAGCTGGGCTGTG
TGCACGAACCCCCCGTTCAGCCCGACCGCTGCGCCTTATCCGGTAACTATCGTCTTGAGTCCAACCCGGT
AAGACACGACTTATCGCCACTGGCAGCAGCCACTGGTAACAGGATTAGCAGAGCGAGGTATGTAGGCGGT
GCTACAGAGTTCTTGAAGTGGTGGCCTAACTACGGCTACACTAGAAGAACAGTATTTGGTATCTGCGCTC
TGCTGAAGCCAGTTACCTTCGGAAAAAGAGTTGGTAGCTCTTGATCCGGCAAACAAACCACCGCTGGTAG
CGGTGGTTTTTTTGTTTGCAAGCAGCAGATTACGCGCAGAAAAAAAGGATCTCAAGAAGATCCTTTGATC
TTTTCTACGGGGTCTGACGCTCAGTGGAACGAAAACTCACGTTAAGGGATTTTGGTCATGAGATTATCAA
AAAGGATCTTCACCTAGATCCTTTTAAATTAAAAATGAAGTTTTAAATCAATCTAAAGTATATATGAGTA
AACTTGGTCTGACAGTTACCAATGCTTAATCAGTGAGGCACCTATCTCAGCGATCTGTCTATTTCGTTCA
TCCATAGTTGCCTGACTCCCCGTCGTGTAGATAACTACGATACGGGAGGGCTTACCATCTGGCCCCAGTG
CTGCAATGATACCGCGAGACCCACGCTCACCGGCTCCAGATTTATCAGCAATAAACCAGCCAGCCGGAAG
GGCCGAGCGCAGAAGTGGTCCTGCAACTTTATCCGCCTCCATCCAGTCTATTAATTGTTGCCGGGAAGCT
AGAGTAAGTAGTTCGCCAGTTAATAGTTTGCGCAACGTTGTTGCCATTGCTACAGGCATCGTGGTGTCAC
GCTCGTCGTTTGGTATGGCTTCATTCAGCTCCGGTTCCCAACGATCAAGGCGAGTTACATGATCCCCCAT
GTTGTGCAAAAAAGCGGTTAGCTCCTTCGGTCCTCCGATCGTTGTCAGAAGTAAGTTGGCCGCAGTGTTA
TCACTCATGGTTATGGCAGCACTGCATAATTCTCTTACTGTCATGCCATCCGTAAGATGCTTTTCTGTGA
CTGGTGAGTACTCAACCAAGTCATTCTGAGAATAGTGTATGCGGCGACCGAGTTGCTCTTGCCCGGCGTC
AATACGGGATAATACCGCGCCACATAGCAGAACTTTAAAAGTGCTCATCATTGGAAAACGTTCTTCGGGG
CGAAAACTCTCAAGGATCTTACCGCTGTTGAGATCCAGTTCGATGTAACCCACTCGTGCACCCAACTGAT
CTTCAGCATCTTTTACTTTCACCAGCGTTTCTGGGTGAGCAAAAACAGGAAGGCAAAATGCCGCAAAAAA
GGGAATAAGGGCGACACGGAAATGTTGAATACTCATACTCTTCCTTTTTCAATATTATTGAAGCATTTAT
CAGGGTTATTGTCTCATGAGCGGATACATATTTGAATGTATTTAGAAAAATAAACAAATAGGGGTTCCGC
GCACATTTCCCCGAAAAGTGCCACCTGACGTCGACGGATCGGGAGATCGATCTCCCGATCCCCTAGGGTC
GACTCTCAGTACAATCTGCTCTGATGCCGCATAGTTAAGCCAGTATCTGCTCCCTGCTTGTGTGTTGGAG
GTCGCTGAGTAGTGCGCGAGCAAAATTTAAGCTACAACAAGGCAAGGCTTGACCGACAATTGCATGAAGA
ATCTGCTTAGGGTTAGGCGTTTTGCGCTGCTTCGCGATGTACGGGCCAGATATACGCGTTGACATTGATT
ATTGACTAGTTATTAATAGTAATCAATTACGGGGTCATTAGTTCATAGCCCATATATGGAGTTCCGCGTT
ACATAACTTACGGTAAATGGCCCGCCTGGCTGACCGCCCAACGACCCCCGCCCATTGACGTCAATAATGA
CGTATGTTCCCATAGTAACGCCAATAGGGACTTTCCATTGACGTCAATGGGTGGAGTATTTACGGTAAAC
TGCCCACTTGGCAGTACATCAAGTGTATCATATGCCAAGTACGCCCCCTATTGACGTCAATGACGGTAAA
TGGCCCGCCTGGCATTATGCCCAGTACATGACCTTATGGGACTTTCCTACTTGGCAGTACATCTACGTAT
TAGTCATCGCTATTACCATGGTGATGCGGTTTTGGCAGTACATCAATGGGCGTGGATAGCGGTTTGACTC
ACGGGGATTTCCAAGTCTCCACCCCATTGACGTCAATGGGAGTTTGTTTTGGCACCAAAATCAACGGGAC
TTTCCAAAATGTCGTAACAACTCCGCCCCATTGACGCAAATGGGCGGTAGGCGTGTACGGTGGGAGGTCT
ATATAAGCAGAGCTGGTTTAGTGAACCGTCAGATCCGCTAGAGATCCGCGGCCGCTAATACGACTCACTA
TAGGGAGAGCCGCCACCATGGACAAGAAGTACAGCATCGGCCTGGACATCGGCACCAACTCTGTGGGCTG
GGCCGTGATCACCGACGAGTACAAGGTGCCCAGCAAGAAATTCAAGGTGCTGGGCAACACCGACCGGCAC
AGCATCAAGAAGAACCTGATCGGAGCCCTGCTGTTCGACAGCGGCGAAACAGCCGAGGCCACCCGGCTGA
AGAGAACCGCCAGAAGAAGATACACCAGACGGAAGAACCGGATCTGCTATCTGCAAGAGATCTTCAGCAA
CGAGATGGCCAAGGTGGACGACAGCTTCTTCCACAGACTGGAAGAGTCCTTCCTGGTGGAAGAGGATAAG
AAGCACGAGCGGCACCCCATCTTCGGCAACATCGTGGACGAGGTGGCCTACCACGAGAAGTACCCCACCA
TCTACCACCTGAGAAAGAAACTGGTGGACAGCACCGACAAGGCCGACCTGCGGCTGATCTATCTGGCCCT
GGCCCACATGATCAAGTTCCGGGGCCACTTCCTGATCGAGGGCGACCTGAACCCCGACAACAGCGACGTG
GACAAGCTGTTCATCCAGCTGGTGCAGACCTACAACCAGCTGTTCGAGGAAAACCCCATCAACGCCAGCG
GCGTGGACGCCAAGGCCATCCTGTCTGCCAGACTGAGCAAGAGCAGACGGCTGGAAAATCTGATCGCCCA
GCTGCCCGGCGAGAAGAAGAATGGCCTGTTCGGAAACCTGATTGCCCTGAGCCTGGGCCTGACCCCCAAC
TTCAAGAGCAACTTCGACCTGGCCGAGGATGCCAAACTGCAGCTGAGCAAGGACACCTACGACGACGACC
TGGACAACCTGCTGGCCCAGATCGGCGACCAGTACGCCGACCTGTTTCTGGCCGCCAAGAACCTGTCCGA
CGCCATCCTGCTGAGCGACATCCTGAGAGTGAACACCGAGATCACCAAGGCCCCCCTGAGCGCCTCTATG
ATCAAGAGATACGACGAGCACCACCAGGACCTGACCCTGCTGAAAGCTCTCGTGCGGCAGCAGCTGCCTG
AGAAGTACAAAGAGATTTTCTTCGACCAGAGCAAGAACGGCTACGCCGGCTACATTGACGGCGGAGCCAG
CCAGGAAGAGTTCTACAAGTTCATCAAGCCCATCCTGGAAAAGATGGACGGCACCGAGGAACTGCTCGTG
AAGCTGAACAGAGAGGACCTGCTGCGGAAGCAGCGGACCTTCGACAACGGCAGCATCCCCCACCAGATCC
ACCTGGGAGAGCTGCACGCCATTCTGCGGCGGCAGGAAGATTTTTACCCATTCCTGAAGGACAACCGGGA
AAAGATCGAGAAGATCCTGACCTTCCGCATCCCCTACTACGTGGGCCCTCTGGCCAGGGGAAACAGCAGA
TTCGCCTGGATGACCAGAAAGAGCGAGGAAACCATCACCCCCTGGAACTTCGAGGAAGTGGTGGACAAGG
GCGCTTCCGCCCAGAGCTTCATCGAGCGGATGACCAACTTCGATAAGAACCTGCCCAACGAGAAGGTGCT
GCCCAAGCACAGCCTGCTGTACGAGTACTTCACCGTGTATAACGAGCTGACCAAAGTGAAATACGTGACC
GAGGGAATGAGAAAGCCCGCCTTCCTGAGCGGCGAGCAGAAAAAGGCCATCGTGGACCTGCTGTTCAAGA
CCAACCGGAAAGTGACCGTGAAGCAGCTGAAAGAGGACTACTTCAAGAAAATCGAGTGCTTCGACTCCGT
GGAAATCTCCGGCGTGGAAGATCGGTTCAACGCCTCCCTGGGCACATACCACGATCTGCTGAAAATTATC
AAGGACAAGGACTTCCTGGACAATGAGGAAAACGAGGACATTCTGGAAGATATCGTGCTGACCCTGACAC
TGTTTGAGGACAGAGAGATGATCGAGGAACGGCTGAAAACCTATGCCCACCTGTTCGACGACAAAGTGAT
GAAGCAGCTGAAGCGGCGGAGATACACCGGCTGGGGCAGGCTGAGCCGGAAGCTGATCAACGGCATCCGG
GACAAGCAGTCCGGCAAGACAATCCTGGATTTCCTGAAGTCCGACGGCTTCGCCAACAGAAACTTCATGC
AGCTGATCCACGACGACAGCCTGACCTTTAAAGAGGACATCCAGAAAGCCCAGGTGTCCGGCCAGGGCGA
TAGCCTGCACGAGCACATTGCCAATCTGGCCGGCAGCCCCGCCATTAAGAAGGGCATCCTGCAGACAGTG
AAGGTGGTGGACGAGCTCGTGAAAGTGATGGGCCGGCACAAGCCCGAGAACATCGTGATCGAAATGGCCA
GAGAGAACCAGACCACCCAGAAGGGACAGAAGAACAGCCGCGAGAGAATGAAGCGGATCGAAGAGGGCAT
CAAAGAGCTGGGCAGCCAGATCCTGAAAGAACACCCCGTGGAAAACACCCAGCTGCAGAACGAGAAGCTG
TACCTGTACTACCTGCAGAATGGGCGGGATATGTACGTGGACCAGGAACTGGACATCAACCGGCTGTCCG
ACTACGATGTGGACCATATCGTGCCTCAGAGCTTTCTGAAGGACGACTCCATCGACAACAAGGTGCTGAC
CAGAAGCGACAAGAACCGGGGCAAGAGCGACAACGTGCCCTCCGAAGAGGTCGTGAAGAAGATGAAGAAC
TACTGGCGGCAGCTGCTGAACGCCAAGCTGATTACCCAGAGAAAGTTCGACAATCTGACCAAGGCCGAGA
GAGGCGGCCTGAGCGAACTGGATAAGGCCGGCTTCATCAAGAGACAGCTGGTGGAAACCCGGCAGATCAC
AAAGCACGTGGCACAGATCCTGGACTCCCGGATGAACACTAAGTACGACGAGAATGACAAGCTGATCCGG
GAAGTGAAAGTGATCACCCTGAAGTCCAAGCTGGTGTCCGATTTCCGGAAGGATTTCCAGTTTTACAAAG
TGCGCGAGATCAACAACTACCACCACGCCCACGACGCCTACCTGAACGCCGTCGTGGGAACCGCCCTGAT
CAAAAAGTACCCTAAGCTGGAAAGCGAGTTCGTGTACGGCGACTACAAGGTGTACGACGTGCGGAAGATG
ATCGCCAAGAGCGAGCAGGAAATCGGCAAGGCTACCGCCAAGTACTTCTTCTACAGCAACATCATGAACT
TTTTCAAGACCGAGATTACCCTGGCCAACGGCGAGATCCGGAAGCGGCCTCTGATCGAGACAAACGGCGA
AACCGGGGAGATCGTGTGGGATAAGGGCCGGGATTTTGCCACCGTGCGGAAAGTGCTGAGCATGCCCCAA
GTGAATATCGTGAAAAAGACCGAGGTGCAGACAGGCGGCTTCAGCAAAGAGTCTATCCTGCCCAAGAGGA
ACAGCGATAAGCTGATCGCCAGAAAGAAGGACTGGGACCCTAAGAAGTACGGCGGCTTCATGTGGCCCAC
CGTGGCCTATTCTGTGCTGGTGGTGGCCAAAGTGGAAAAGGGCAAGTCCAAGAAACTGAAGAGTGTGAAA
GAGCTGCTGGGGATCACCATCATGGAAAGAAGCAGCTTCGAGAAGAATCCCATCGACTTTCTGGAAGCCA
AGGGCTACAAAGAAGTGAAAAAGGACCTGATCATCAAGCTGCCTAAGTACTCCCTGTTCGAGCTGGAAAA
CGGCCGGAAGAGAATGCTGGCCTCTGCCAAGTACCTGCAGAAGGGAAACGAACTGGCCCTGCCCTCCAAA
TATGTGAACTTCCTGTACCTGGCCAGCCACTATGAGAAGCTGAAGGGCTCCCCCGAGGATAATGAGCAGA
AACAGCTGTTTGTGGAACAGCACAAGCACTACCTGGACGAGATCATCGAGCAGATCAGCGAGTTCTCCAA
GAGAGTGATCCTGGCCGACGCTAATCTGGACAAAGTGCTGTCCGCCTACAACAAGCACCGGGATAAGCCC
ATCAGAGAGCAGGCCGAGAATATCATCCACCTGTTTACCCTGACCAATCTGGGAGCCCCTGCCGCCTTCA
AGTACTTTGACACCACCATCGACCGGAAGCAGTACGCCAGCACCAAAGAGGTGCTGGACGCCACCCTGAT
CCACCAGAGCATCACCGGCCTGTACGAGACACGGATCGACCTGTCTCAGCTGGGAGGCGACGGATCCGGC
GGAGGCGGAAGCGGGAAAAGAACCGCCGACGGCAGCGAATTCGAGCCCAAGAAGAAGAGGAAAGTCTCGA
GCGGAGGCGACTACAAAGACCATGACGGTGATTATAAAGATCATGACATCGATTACAAGGATGACGATGA
CAAGGGAGGCGGTGGAAGCGGCGCAACAAACTTCTCTCTGCTGAAACAAGCCGGAGATGTCGAAGAGAAT
CCTGGACCGATGGTGAGCAAGGGCGAGGAGCTGTTCACCGGGGTGGTGCCCATCCTGGTCGAGCTGGACG
GCGACGTAAACGGCCACAAGTTCAGCGTGTCCGGCGAGGGCGAGGGCGATGCCACCTACGGCAAGCTGAC
CCTGAAGTTCATCTGCACCACCGGCAAGCTGCCCGTGCCCTGGCCCACCCTCGTGACCACCCTGACCTAC
GGCGTGCAGTGCTTCAGCCGCTACCCCGACCACATGAAGCAGCACGACTTCTTCAAGTCCGCCATGCCCG
AAGGCTACGTCCAGGAGCGCACCATCTTCTTCAAGGACGACGGCAACTACAAGACCCGCGCCGAGGTGAA
GTTCGAGGGCGACACCCTGGTGAACCGCATCGAGCTGAAGGGCATCGACTTCAAGGAGGACGGCAACATC
CTGGGGCACAAGCTGGAGTACAACTACAACAGCCACAACGTCTATATCATGGCCGACAAGCAGAAGAACG
GCATCAAGGTGAACTTCAAGATCCGCCACAACATCGAGGACGGCAGCGTGCAGCTCGCCGACCACTACCA
GCAGAACACCCCCATCGGCGACGGCCCCGTGCTGCTGCCCGACAACCACTACCTGAGCACCCAGTCCGCC
CTGAGCAAAGACCCCAACGAGAAGCGCGATCACATGGTCCTGCTGGAGTTCGTGACCGCCGCCGGGATCA
CTCTCGGCATGGACGAGCTGTACAAGTGACCGGTCATCATCACCATCACCATTGAGTTTAAACCCGCTGA
TCAGCCTCGACTGTGCCTTCTAGTTGCCAGCCATCTGTTGTTTGCCCCTCCCCCGTGCCTTCCTTGACCC
TGGAAGGTGCCACTCCCACTGTCCTTTCCTAATAAAATGAGGAAATTGCATCGCATTGTCTGAGTAGGTG
TCATTCTATTCTGGGGGGTGGGGTGGGGCAGGACAGCAAGGGGGAGGATTGGGAAGACAATAGCAGGCAT
GCTGGGGATGCGGTGGGCTCTATGGCTTCTGAGGCGGAAAGAACCAGCTGGGGCTCGATACCGTCGACCT
CTAGCTAGAGCTTGGCGTAATCATGGTCATAGCTGTTTCCTGTGTGAAATTGTTATCCGCTCACAATTCC
ACACAACATACGAGCCGGAAGCATAAAGTGTAAAGCCTAGGGTGCCTAATGAGTGAGCTAACTCACATTA
ATTGCGTTGCGCTCACTGCCCGCTTTCCAGTCGGGAAACCTGTCGTGCCAG
Features (pLannotate 1.2.2; 18 found; start..end, strand, type, name):
    237..825     -  rep_origin     ori: high-copy-number ColE1/pMB1/pBR322/pUC origin of replication
    996..1856    -  CDS            AmpR: β-lactamase; bla; confers resistance to ampicillin, carbenicillin, and related antibiotics
   1857..1961    -  promoter       AmpR promoter: bla
   2032..2076    -  misc_feature   bom (fragment): basis of mobility region from pBR322
   2231..2610    +  enhancer       CMV enhancer: human cytomegalovirus immediate early enhancer
   2611..2814    +  promoter       CMV promoter: human cytomegalovirus (CMV) immediate early promoter
   2856..2874    +  promoter       T7 promoter: promoter for bacteriophage T7 RNA polymerase
   2888..4606    +  CDS            Cas9(N): N-terminal portion of Streptococcus pyogenes Cas9 (Zetsche et al., 2015)
   4493..6991    +  CDS            Cas9(C): C-terminal portion of Streptococcus pyogenes Cas9 (Zetsche et al., 2015)
   7079..7144    +  CDS            3xFLAG: three tandem FLAG® epitope tags, followed by an enterokinase cleavage site
   7220..7936    +  CDS            EGFP: EGFP is a basic (constitutively fluorescent) green fluorescent protein published in 1996, derived from Aequorea victoria. It is reported to be a rapidly-maturing weak dimer with moderate acid sensitivity.
   7991..8215    +  polyA_signal   bGH poly(A) signal: bovine growth hormone polyadenylation signal
   8219..8240    +  promoter       SV40 promoter (fragment): SV40 enhancer and early promoter
   8245..8261    +  misc_feature   MCS (fragment): pBluescript multiple cloning site
   8310..8326    -  protein_bind   lac operator: The lac repressor binds to the lac operator to inhibit transcription in E. coli. This inhibition can be relieved by adding lactose or isopropyl-β-D-thiogalactopyranoside (IPTG). lac repressor encoded by lacI
   8334..8364    -  promoter       lac promoter: promoter for the E. coli lac operon
   8379..8400    -  protein_bind   CAP binding site: CAP binding activates transcription in the presence of cAMP. E. coli catabolite activator protein
   8413..54      -  CDS            lacI (fragment) (across the origin): lac repressor; lacI; The lac repressor binds to the lac operator to inhibit transcription in E. coli. This inhibition can be relieved by adding lactose or isopropyl-β-D-thiogalactopyranoside (IPTG).
