[The description below was written by a language model from this plasmid's Addgene catalogue record and pLannotate feature annotations shown in this document.]
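Description:
pCMV-T7-SpCas9(MWKYQA)-P2A-EGFP (RAS2965) is an 8,451 nt mammalian expression and CRISPR plasmid derived from the parental pCMV-T7-SpCas9-P2A-EGFP backbone by Gibson cloning. It is propagated in E. coli as a high-copy plasmid through a ColE1/pUC-type origin and selected with ampicillin via the β-lactamase gene and its native promoter. The remaining bacterial annotations (lac promoter and operator, CAP binding site, and fragments of lacI, an MCS, the pBR322 bom region and the SV40 promoter) appear to be backbone remnants rather than functional parts of the design.

The payload is a human codon-optimized Streptococcus pyogenes Cas9 nuclease carrying six substitutions, D1135M, S1136W, G1218K, E1219Y, R1335Q and T1337A, which give the variant its MWKYQA name. The annotation tool splits the Cas9 reading frame into overlapping N- and C-terminal portions, but these represent one continuous coding sequence. The C terminus is fused to a bipartite nuclear localization signal and a 3xFLAG epitope, followed by a P2A self-cleaving peptide and EGFP, so that Cas9 and the fluorescent reporter are produced as separate proteins from one transcript and green fluorescence marks transfected cells. The BPNLS and P2A are stated in the catalogue record but are not individually annotated in the feature table. Transcription in human cells is driven by the CMV enhancer and immediate-early promoter and terminated by the bGH polyadenylation signal. A T7 promoter placed just upstream of the coding sequence additionally permits transcription by T7 RNA polymerase, for example in vitro. The plasmid encodes no guide RNA, which must be supplied separately. According to the associated publication title, it comes from work on engineering custom Cas9 PAM variants.
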