Addgene plasmid #223081: pCMV-T7-SpCas9(MWKYQA)-P2A-EGFP (RAS2965)
Purpose: pCMV and pT7 Human expression plasmid for SpCas9 enzyme with MWKYQA amino acids at positions 1135,1136,1218,1219,1335,T1337 with C-term BPNLS-P2A-EGFP
Depositing lab: Benjamin Kleinstiver. Depositing organization: Massachusetts General Hospital. Publication: Custom CRISPR-Cas9 PAM variants via scalable engineering and machine learning. Silverstein RA, Kim N, Kroell AS, Walton RT, Delano J, Butcher RM, Pacesa M, Smith BK, Christie KA, Ha LL, Meis RJ, Clark AB, Spinner AD, Lazzarotto CR, Li Y, Matsubara A, Urbina EO, Dahl GA, Correia BE, Marks DS, Tsai SQ, Pinello L, De Ravin SS, Liu Q, Kleinstiver BP. Nature. 2025 Apr 22. doi: 10.1038/s41586-025-09021-y. PubMed 40262634.
Backbone
  Vector backbone: pCMV-T7-SpCas9-P2A-EGFP (RTW3027)
  Backbone manufacturer: Benjamin Kleinstiver, Addgene plasmid #139987
  Vector type: Mammalian Expression, CRISPR
Growth in bacteria
  Bacterial resistance: Ampicillin, 100 μg/mL
  Growth temperature: 37°C
  Growth strain: DH5alpha
  Copy number: High Copy
Gene/Insert
  Gene/Insert name: human codon optimized nuclease SpCas9(MWKYQA)-P2A-EGFP (alt names: RAS2965; SpCas9(MWKYQA))
  Species: Synthetic
  Mutation: SpCas9(MWKYQA)=D1135M, S1136W, G1218K, E1219Y, R1335Q, T1337A
  Promoter: CMV and T7
  Tag / fusion protein: BPNLS-3xFLAG-P2A-EGFP (C terminal on insert)
  Cloning method: Gibson Cloning
  Sequencing primers: 5′ oBK6928-CCAAGTCTCCACCCCATTGACG; 3′ oBK219-GGGAGTGGCACCTTCCAGGGTC
Terms and licenses: Academic/Nonprofit Terms; Industry Terms: Not Available to Industry
How to cite: pCMV-T7-SpCas9(MWKYQA)-P2A-EGFP (RAS2965) was a gift from Benjamin Kleinstiver (Addgene plasmid # 223081 ; http://n2t.net/addgene:223081 ; RRID:Addgene_223081)
